Addgene plasmid #31272: MSCV-Nkx2-1*/Neo
Depositing lab: Tyler Jacks & Monte Winslow. Depositing organization: Massachusetts Institute of Technology. Publication: Suppression of lung adenocarcinoma progression by Nkx2-1. Winslow MM, Dayton TL, Verhaak RG, Kim-Kiselak C, Snyder EL, Feldser DM, Hubbard DD, DuPage MJ, Whittaker CA, Hoersch S, Yoon S, Crowley D, Bronson RT, Chiang DY, Meyerson M, Jacks T. Nature. 2011 May 5. 473(7345):101-4. 10.1038/nature09881 PubMed 21471965.
Backbone
  Vector backbone: pMSCVNeo
  Backbone manufacturer: Clontech
  Backbone size w/o insert (bp): 6500
  Vector type: Mammalian Expression, Retroviral
  Selectable markers: Neomycin (select with G418)
Growth in bacteria
  Bacterial resistance: Ampicillin, 100 μg/mL
  Growth temperature: 37°C
  Growth strain: DH5alpha
  Copy number: High Copy
Gene/Insert
  Gene/Insert name: Nkx2-1* (alt name: Nkx2-1 with silent mutations)
  Species: M. musculus (mouse)
  Insert size (bp): 1118
  Mutation: A shNkx2-1 insensitive Nkx2-1 cDNA was created by engineering four silent mutations using QuikChange® Lightning Site-Directed Mutagenesis (Stratagene) and the following primers: 5’ GGTCCGACCATAAAGCAAAGTGGAGCAGGACATGGCGCCATAGTCCGAG 3’ 5’ CTCGGACTATGGCGCCATGTCCTGCTCCACTTTGCTTTATGGTCGGACC 3’ followed by sequence verification and cloning into the MSCV-Puro retroviral expression vector.
  Entrez Gene: Nkx2-1 (a.k.a. Nkx2.1, T/EBP, Titf1, Ttf-1)
  Cloning method: Restriction Enzyme; 5′ cloning site EcoRI (not destroyed); 3′ cloning site HpaI (not destroyed)
  Sequencing primers: 5′ pLXSN 5'; 3′ MSCV rev
Terms and licenses: Academic/Nonprofit Terms; Industry Terms: Not Available to Industry
How to cite: MSCV-Nkx2-1*/Neo was a gift from Tyler Jacks & Monte Winslow (Addgene plasmid # 31272 ; http://n2t.net/addgene:31272 ; RRID:Addgene_31272)
