[The description below was written by a language model from this plasmid's Addgene catalogue record and pLannotate feature annotations shown in this document.]
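Description:
MSCV-Nkx2-1*/Neo is a gammaretroviral mammalian expression vector built on the pMSCVneo backbone (murine stem cell virus). It carries a mouse Nkx2-1 cDNA of about 1.1 kb, cloned between the EcoRI and HpaI sites. The full depositor sequence is 7,586 bp. The proviral region is bounded by MESV-derived 5' and 3' long terminal repeats and contains the MESV Ψ packaging signal plus a truncated, start-codon-less MMLV gag segment, which extends the packaging region and improves encapsidation of the genomic RNA. No separate promoter lies upstream of the insert, so Nkx2-1 is expressed from the 5' LTR. Downstream, an internal mouse PGK promoter drives the Tn5 neomycin phosphotransferase gene, allowing G418 selection of transduced cells. In bacteria the plasmid is maintained through a high-copy ColE1/pUC-type origin and ampicillin resistance (β-lactamase). The short lac, rop, bom, TcR and env fragments in the annotation are backbone remnants with no evident function.

The asterisk denotes four silent mutations introduced by site-directed mutagenesis, which make the transcript insensitive to an shRNA against Nkx2-1 while leaving the encoded protein unchanged. Nkx2-1 (also called Ttf-1 or Titf1) is a homeodomain transcription factor involved in thyroid and lung differentiation. The automated annotation matched the insert to the rat orthologue, whereas the record gives the species as mouse. The mutation note mentions cloning into an MSCV-Puro vector, but the backbone field and feature table show the neomycin version here. The construct is suited to producing retrovirus for stable Nkx2-1 expression, including rescue of shRNA knockdown. It was deposited in connection with work on Nkx2-1 suppression of lung adenocarcinoma progression.
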