Features (pLannotate 1.2.2; 19 found; start..end, strand, type, name):
    579..920     +  misc_feature   MESV Ψ: packaging signal of murine embryonic stem cell virus
    987..1403    +  CDS            gag (truncated): truncated Moloney murine leukemia virus (MMLV) gag gene lacking the start codon
   1411..2526    +  CDS            Nkx2-1: NKX21_RAT - Also known as Nkx-2.1, Titf1, Ttf-1, Ttf1. Experimental evidence at protein level: Swiss-Prot protein existence level 1. Transcription factor that binds and activates the promoter of thyroid specific genes such as thyroglobulin, thyroperoxidase, and thyrotropin receptor. Crucial in the maintenance of the thyroid differentiation phenotype. May play a role in lung development and surfactant homeostasis. Forms a regulatory loop with GRHL2 that coordinates lung epithelial cell morphogenesis and differentiation (By similarity). Activates the transcription of GNRHR and plays a role in en
   2557..3056    +  promoter       PGK promoter: mouse phosphoglycerate kinase 1 promoter
   3070..3873    +  CDS            NeoR/KanR: aminoglycoside phosphotransferase from Tn5; aph(3')-II (or nptII); confers resistance to neomycin, kanamycin, and G418 (Geneticin®)
   3948..4462    +  LTR            3' LTR: 3' long terminal repeat from murine embryonic stem cell virus
   4655..4671    -  protein_bind   lac operator: The lac repressor binds to the lac operator to inhibit transcription in E. coli. This inhibition can be relieved by adding lactose or isopropyl-β-D-thiogalactopyranoside (IPTG). lac repressor encoded by lacI
   4679..4709    -  promoter       lac promoter: promoter for the E. coli lac operon
   4724..4745    -  protein_bind   CAP binding site: CAP binding activates transcription in the presence of cAMP. E. coli catabolite activator protein
   4758..4850    -  CDS            lacI (fragment): lac repressor; lacI; The lac repressor binds to the lac operator to inhibit transcription in E. coli. This inhibition can be relieved by adding lactose or isopropyl-β-D-thiogalactopyranoside (IPTG).
   5033..5621    -  rep_origin     ori: high-copy-number ColE1/pMB1/pBR322/pUC origin of replication
   5792..6652    -  CDS            AmpR: β-lactamase; bla; confers resistance to ampicillin, carbenicillin, and related antibiotics
   6653..6757    -  promoter       AmpR promoter: bla
   6852..6887    +  CDS            rop (fragment): Rop protein, which maintains plasmids at low copy number; rop
   6989..7088    +  misc_feature   bom (fragment): basis of mobility region from pBR322
   7094..7243    -  CDS            lacZα (fragment): LacZα fragment of β-galactosidase; lacZ fragment
   7243..7444    -  CDS            TcR (fragment): tetracycline efflux protein; tet; confers resistance to tetracycline
   7445..7543    +  CDS            env (fragment): murine leukemia virus gPr80 envelope polyprotein precursor; env; proteolytically cleaved into gp70SU and p15TM subunits
   7585..515     +  LTR            5' LTR (across the origin): 5' long terminal repeat from murine embryonic stem cell virus
>Addgene plasmid #31272 | MSCV-Nkx2-1*/Neo | depositor full sequence | sequence record 36966 | MSCV-Nkx2-1*/Neo sequence 7586 bps
TGAAAGACCCCACCTGTAGGTTTGGCAAGCTAGCTTAAGTAACGCCATTTTGCAAGGCATGGAAAATACA
TAACTGAGAATAGAGAAGTTCAGATCAAGGTTAGGAACAGAGAGACAGCAGAATATGGGCCAAACAGGAT
ATCTGTGGTAAGCAGTTCCTGCCCCGGCTCAGGGCCAAGAACAGATGGTCCCCAGATGCGGTCCCGCCCT
CAGCAGTTTCTAGAGAACCATCAGATGTTTCCAGGGTGCCCCAAGGACCTGAAATGACCCTGTGCCTTAT
TTGAACTAACCAATCAGTTCGCTTCTCGCTTCTGTTCGCGCGCTTCTGCTCCCCGAGCTCAATAAAAGAG
CCCACAACCCCTCACTCGGCGCGCCAGTCCTCCGATAGACTGCGTCGCCCGGGTACCCGTATTCCCAATA
AAGCCTCTTGCTGTTTGCATCCGAATCGTGGACTCGCTGATCCTTGGGAGGGTCTCCTCAGATTGATTGA
CTGCCCACCTCGGGGGTCTTTCATTTGGAGGTTCCACCGAGATTTGGAGACCCCTGCCCAGGGACCACCG
ACCCCCCCGCCGGGAGGTAAGCTGGCCAGCGGTCGTTTCGTGTCTGTCTCTGTCTTTGTGCGTGTTTGTG
CCGGCATCTAATGTTTGCGCCTGCGTCTGTACTAGTTAGCTAACTAGCTCTGTATCTGGCGGACCCGTGG
TGGAACTGACGAGTTCTGAACACCCGGCCGCAACCCTGGGAGACGTCCCAGGGACTTTGGGGGCCGTTTT
TGTGGCCCGACCTGAGGAAGGGAGTCGATGTGGAATCCGACCCCGTCAGGATATGTGGTTCTGGTAGGAG
ACGAGAACCTAAAACAGTTCCCGCCTCCGTCTGAATTTTTGCTTTCGGTTTGGAACCGAAGCCGCGCGTC
TTGTCTGCTGCAGCGCTGCAGCATCGTTCTGTGTTGTCTCTGTCTGACTGTGTTTCTGTATTTGTCTGAA
AATTAGGGCCAGACTGTTACCACTCCCTTAAGTTTGACCTTAGGTCACTGGAAAGATGTCGAGCGGATCG
CTCACAACCAGTCGGTAGATGTCAAGAAGAGACGTTGGGTTACCTTCTGCTCTGCAGAATGGCCAACCTT
TAACGTCGGATGGCCGCGAGACGGCACCTTTAACCGAGACCTCATCACCCAGGTTAAGATCAAGGTCTTT
TCACCTGGCCCGCATGGACACCCAGACCAGGTCCCCTACATCGTGACCTGGGAAGCCTTGGCTTTTGACC
CCCCTCCCTGGGTCAAGCCCTTTGTACACCCTAAGCCTCCGCCTCCTCTTCCTCCATCCGCCCCGTCTCT
CCCCCTTGAACCTCCTCGTTCGACCCCGCCTCGATCCTCCCTTTATCCAGCCCTCACTCCTTCTCTAGGC
GCCGGAATTCATGTCGATGAGTCCAAAGCACACGACTCCGTTCTCAGTGTCTGACATCTTGAGTCCCCTG
GAGGAAAGCTACAAGAAAGTGGGCATGGAGGGCGGCGGCCTCGGGGCTCCGCTCGCAGCGTACAGACAGG
GCCAGGCGGCCCCACCGGCCGCGGCCATGCAGCAGCACGCCGTGGGGCACCACGGCGCCGTCACCGCCGC
CTACCACATGACGGCGGCGGGGGTGCCCCAGCTCTCGCACTCCGCCGTGGGGGGCTACTGCAACGGCAAC
CTGGGCAACATGAGCGAGCTGCCGCCTTACCAGGACACCATGCGGAACAGCGCTTCGGGCCCCGGATGGT
ACGGCGCCAACCCAGACCCGCGCTTCCCCGCCATCTCCCGCTTCATGGGCCCGGCGAGCGGCATGAATAT
GAGTGGCATGGGCGGCCTGGGCTCGCTGGGGGACGTGAGCAAGAACATGGCCCCGCTGCCCAGTGCGCCC
CGCCGGAAGCGCCGGGTGCTCTTCTCCCAGGCGCAGGTGTACGAGCTCGAGCGACGTTTCAAGCAACAGA
AGTACCTGTCGGCGCCGGAGCGCGAGCATCTGGCCAGCATGATTCACCTGACACCCACGCAGGTCAAGAT
CTGGTTCCAGAACCACCGCTACAAGATGAAGCGCCAGGCTAAGGACAAGGCGGCGCAGCAACAACTGCAG
CAGGACAGCGGCGGCGGCGGAGGCGGCGGTGGCGGTGCGGGATGCCCGCAGCAGCAGCAAGCTCAGCAGC
AGTCGCCGCGCCGGGTGGCCGTGCCGGTCCTAGTCAAAGACGGCAAACCCTGCCAGGCGGGCGCCCCTGC
CCCGGGAGCCGCAAGCCTGCAAAGCCACGCGCAGCAACAAGCTCAGCAGCAGGCGCAGGCGGCGCAAGCG
GCTGCCGCGGCCATCTCAGTGGGCAGCGGTGGCGCGGTTCTAGGAGCACACCCAGGCCACCAGCCGGGCA
GCGCAGGGCAGTCCCCGGACCTGGCGCACCACGCAGCCAGCCCCGCGGGGCTGCAGGGCCAGGTCTCCAG
CCTATCCCATCTGAACTCCTCGGGCTCGGACTATGGCGCCATGTCCTGCTCCACTTTGCTTTATGGTCGG
ACCTGGTGAGTTAACCTCGAGAGATCTAATTCTACCGGGTAGGGGAGGCGCTTTTCCCAAGGCAGTCTGG
AGCATGCGCTTTAGCAGCCCCGCTGGGCACTTGGCGCTACACAAGTGGCCTCTGGCCTCGCACACATTCC
ACATCCACCGGTAGGCGCCAACCGGCTCCGTTCTTTGGTGGCCCCTTCGCGCCACCTTCTACTCCTCCCC
TAGTCAGGAAGTTCCCCCCCGCCCCGCAGCTCGCGTCGTGCAGGACGTGACAAATGGAAGTAGCACGTCT
CACTAGTCTCGTGCAGATGGACAGCACCGCTGAGCAATGGAAGCGGGTAGGCCTTTGGGGCAGCGGCCAA
TAGCAGCTTTGCTCCTTCGCTTTCTGGGCTCAGAGGCTGGGAAGGGGTGGGTCCGGGGGCGGGCTCAGGG
GCGGGCTCAGGGGCGGGGCGGGCGCCCGAAGGTCCTCCGGAGGCCCGGCATTCTGCACGCTTCAAAAGCG
CACGTCTGCCGCGCTGTTCTCCTCTTCCTCATCTCCGGGCCTTTCGACCTGCAGCCAATATGGGATCGGC
CATTGAACAAGATGGATTGCACGCAGGTTCTCCGGCCGCTTGGGTGGAGAGGCTATTCGGCTATGACTGG
GCACAACAGACAATCGGCTGCTCTGATGCCGCCGTGTTCCGGCTGTCAGCGCAGGGGCGCCCGGTTCTTT
TTGTCAAGACCGACCTGTCCGGTGCCCTGAATGAACTGCAGGACGAGGCAGCGCGGCTATCGTGGCTGGC
CACGACGGGCGTTCCTTGCGCAGCTGTGCTCGACGTTGTCACTGAAGCGGGAAGGGACTGGCTGCTATTG
GGCGAAGTGCCGGGGCAGGATCTCCTGTCATCTCACCTTGCTCCTGCCGAGAAAGTATCCATCATGGCTG
ATGCAATGCGGCGGCTGCATACGCTTGATCCGGCTACCTGCCCATTCGACCACCAAGCGAAACATCGCAT
CGAGCGAGCACGTACTCGGATGGAAGCCGGTCTTGTCGATCAGGATGATCTGGACGAAGAGCATCAGGGG
CTCGCGCCAGCCGAACTGTTCGCCAGGCTCAAGGCGCGCATGCCCGACGGCGAGGATCTCGTCGTGACCC
ATGGCGATGCCTGCTTGCCGAATATCATGGTGGAAAATGGCCGCTTTTCTGGATTCATCGACTGTGGCCG
GCTGGGTGTGGCGGACCGCTATCAGGACATAGCGTTGGCTACCCGTGATATTGCTGAAGAGCTTGGCGGC
GAATGGGCTGACCGCTTCCTCGTGCTTTACGGTATCGCCGCTCCCGATTCGCAGCGCATCGCCTTCTATC
GCCTTCTTGACGAGTTCTTCTGAGGGGATCCGTCGACCTGCAGCCAAGCTTATCGATAAAATAAAAGATT
TTATTTAGTCTCCAGAAAAAGGGGGGAATGAAAGACCCCACCTGTAGGTTTGGCAAGCTAGCTTAAGTAA
CGCCATTTTGCAAGGCATGGAAAATACATAACTGAGAATAGAGAAGTTCAGATCAAGGTTAGGAACAGAG
AGACAGCAGAATATGGGCCAAACAGGATATCTGTGGTAAGCAGTTCCTGCCCCGGCTCAGGGCCAAGAAC
AGATGGTCCCCAGATGCGGTCCCGCCCTCAGCAGTTTCTAGAGAACCATCAGATGTTTCCAGGGTGCCCC
AAGGACCTGAAATGACCCTGTGCCTTATTTGAACTAACCAATCAGTTCGCTTCTCGCTTCTGTTCGCGCG
CTTCTGCTCCCCGAGCTCAATAAAAGAGCCCACAACCCCTCACTCGGCGCGCCAGTCCTCCGATAGACTG
CGTCGCCCGGGTACCCGTGTATCCAATAAACCCTCTTGCAGTTGCATCCGACTTGTGGTCTCGCTGTTCC
TTGGGAGGGTCTCCTCTGAGTGATTGACTACCCGTCAGCGGGGGTCTTTCATGGGTAACAGTTTCTTGAA
GTTGGAGAACAACATTCTGAGGGTAGGAGTCGAATATTAAGTAATCCTGACTCAATTAGCCACTGTTTTG
AATCCACATACTCCAATACTCCTGAAATAGTTCATTATGGACAGCGCAGAAGAGCTGGGGAGAATTAATT
CGTAATCATGGTCATAGCTGTTTCCTGTGTGAAATTGTTATCCGCTCACAATTCCACACAACATACGAGC
CGGAAGCATAAAGTGTAAAGCCTGGGGTGCCTAATGAGTGAGCTAACTCACATTAATTGCGTTGCGCTCA
CTGCCCGCTTTCCAGTCGGGAAACCTGTCGTGCCAGCTGCATTAATGAATCGGCCAACGCGCGGGGAGAG
GCGGTTTGCGTATTGGGCGCTCTTCCGCTTCCTCGCTCACTGACTCGCTGCGCTCGGTCGTTCGGCTGCG
GCGAGCGGTATCAGCTCACTCAAAGGCGGTAATACGGTTATCCACAGAATCAGGGGATAACGCAGGAAAG
AACATGTGAGCAAAAGGCCAGCAAAAGGCCAGGAACCGTAAAAAGGCCGCGTTGCTGGCGTTTTTCCATA
GGCTCCGCCCCCCTGACGAGCATCACAAAAATCGACGCTCAAGTCAGAGGTGGCGAAACCCGACAGGACT
ATAAAGATACCAGGCGTTTCCCCCTGGAAGCTCCCTCGTGCGCTCTCCTGTTCCGACCCTGCCGCTTACC
GGATACCTGTCCGCCTTTCTCCCTTCGGGAAGCGTGGCGCTTTCTCATAGCTCACGCTGTAGGTATCTCA
GTTCGGTGTAGGTCGTTCGCTCCAAGCTGGGCTGTGTGCACGAACCCCCCGTTCAGCCCGACCGCTGCGC
CTTATCCGGTAACTATCGTCTTGAGTCCAACCCGGTAAGACACGACTTATCGCCACTGGCAGCAGCCACT
GGTAACAGGATTAGCAGAGCGAGGTATGTAGGCGGTGCTACAGAGTTCTTGAAGTGGTGGCCTAACTACG
GCTACACTAGAAGGACAGTATTTGGTATCTGCGCTCTGCTGAAGCCAGTTACCTTCGGAAAAAGAGTTGG
TAGCTCTTGATCCGGCAAACAAACCACCGCTGGTAGCGGTGGTTTTTTTGTTTGCAAGCAGCAGATTACG
CGCAGAAAAAAAGGATCTCAAGAAGATCCTTTGATCTTTTCTACGGGGTCTGACGCTCAGTGGAACGAAA
ACTCACGTTAAGGGATTTTGGTCATGAGATTATCAAAAAGGATCTTCACCTAGATCCTTTTAAATTAAAA
ATGAAGTTTTAAATCAATCTAAAGTATATATGAGTAAACTTGGTCTGACAGTTACCAATGCTTAATCAGT
GAGGCACCTATCTCAGCGATCTGTCTATTTCGTTCATCCATAGTTGCCTGACTCCCCGTCGTGTAGATAA
CTACGATACGGGAGGGCTTACCATCTGGCCCCAGTGCTGCAATGATACCGCGAGACCCACGCTCACCGGC
TCCAGATTTATCAGCAATAAACCAGCCAGCCGGAAGGGCCGAGCGCAGAAGTGGTCCTGCAACTTTATCC
GCCTCCATCCAGTCTATTAATTGTTGCCGGGAAGCTAGAGTAAGTAGTTCGCCAGTTAATAGTTTGCGCA
ACGTTGTTGCCATTGCTACAGGCATCGTGGTGTCACGCTCGTCGTTTGGTATGGCTTCATTCAGCTCCGG
TTCCCAACGATCAAGGCGAGTTACATGATCCCCCATGTTGTGCAAAAAAGCGGTTAGCTCCTTCGGTCCT
CCGATCGTTGTCAGAAGTAAGTTGGCCGCAGTGTTATCACTCATGGTTATGGCAGCACTGCATAATTCTC
TTACTGTCATGCCATCCGTAAGATGCTTTTCTGTGACTGGTGAGTACTCAACCAAGTCATTCTGAGAATA
GTGTATGCGGCGACCGAGTTGCTCTTGCCCGGCGTCAATACGGGATAATACCGCGCCACATAGCAGAACT
TTAAAAGTGCTCATCATTGGAAAACGTTCTTCGGGGCGAAAACTCTCAAGGATCTTACCGCTGTTGAGAT
CCAGTTCGATGTAACCCACTCGTGCACCCAACTGATCTTCAGCATCTTTTACTTTCACCAGCGTTTCTGG
GTGAGCAAAAACAGGAAGGCAAAATGCCGCAAAAAAGGGAATAAGGGCGACACGGAAATGTTGAATACTC
ATACTCTTCCTTTTTCAATATTATTGAAGCATTTATCAGGGTTATTGTCTCATGAGCGGATACATATTTG
AATGTATTTAGAAAAATAAACAAATAGGGGTTCCGCGCACATTTCCCCGAAAAGTGCCACCTGACGTCTA
AGAAACCATTATTATCATGACATTAACCTATAAAAATAGGCGTATCACGAGGCCCTTTCGTCTCGCGCGT
TTCGGTGATGACGGTGAAAACCTCTGACACATGCAGCTCCCGGAGACGGTCACAGCTTGTCTGTAAGCGG
ATGCCGGGAGCAGACAAGCCCGTCAGGGCGCGTCAGCGGGTGTTGGCGGGTGTCGGGGCTGGCTTAACTA
TGCGGCATCAGAGCAGATTGTACTGAGAGTGCACCATATGCGGTGTGAAATACCGCACAGATGCGTAAGG
AGAAAATACCGCATCAGGCGCCATTCGCCATTCAGGCTGCGCAACTGTTGGGAAGGGCGATCGGTGCGGG
CCTCTTCGCTATTACGCCAGCTGGCGAAAGGGGGATGTGCTGCAAGGCGATTAAGTTGGGTAACGCCAGG
GTTTTCCCAGTCACGACGTTGTAAAACGACGGCGCAAGGAATGGTGCATGCAAGGAGATGGCGCCCAACA
GTCCCCCGGCCACGGGGCCTGCCACCATACCCACGCCGAAACAAGCGCTCATGAGCCCGAAGTGGCGAGC
CCGATCTTCCCCATCGGTGATGTCGGCGATATAGGCGCCAGCAACCGCACCTGTGGCGCCGGTGATGCCG
GCCACGATGCGTCCGGCGTAGAGGCGATTAGTCCAATTTGTTAAAGACAGGATATCAGTGGTCCAGGCTC
TAGTTTTGACTCAACAATATCACCAGCTGAAGCCTATAGAGTACGAGCCATAGATAAAATAAAAGATTTT
ATTTAGTCTCCAGAAAAAGGGGGGAA
