>Addgene plasmid #31272 | MSCV-Nkx2-1*/Neo | addgene partial sequence | sequence record 37883 | MSCV-rev 5'-CAGCGGGGCTGCTAAAGCGCATGC-3'
ATTAGATCTCTCGAGGTTAACTCACCAGGTCCGACCATAAAGCAAAGTGGAGCAGGACATGGCGCCATAG
TCCGAGCCCGAGGAGTTCAGATGGGATAGGCTGGAGACCTGGCCCTGCAGCCCCGCGGGGCTGGCTGCGT
GGTGCGCCAGGTCCGGGGACTGCCCTGCGCTGCCCGGCTGGTGGCCTGGGTGTGCTCCTAGAACCGCGCC
ACCGCTGCCCACTGAGATGGCCGCGGCAGCCGCTTGCGCCGCCTGCGCCTGCTGCTGAGCTTGTTGCTGC
GCGTGGCTTTGCAGGCTTGCGGCTCCCGGGGCAGGGGCGCCCGCCTGGCAGGGTTTGCCGTCTTTGACTA
GGACCGGCACGGCCACCCGGCGCGGCGACTGCTGCTGAGCTTGCTGCTGCTGCGGGCATCCCGCACCGCC
ACCGCCGCCTCCGCCGCCGCCGCTGTCCTGCTGCAGTTGTTGCTGCGCCGCCTTGTCCTTAGCCTGGCGC
TTCATCTTGTAGCGGTGGTTCTGGAACCAGATCTTGACCTGCGTGGGTGTCAGGTGAATCATGCTGGCCA
GATGCTCGCGCTCCGGCGCCGACAGGTACTTCTGTTGCTTGAAACGTCGCTCGAGCTCGTACACCTGCGC
CTGGGAGAAGAGCACCCGGCGCTTCCGGCGGGGCGCACTGGGCAGCGGG
